Addgene plasmid #171939: pAAV_Efla_FLEX_APEX2-eGFPf
Purpose: Expresses a membrane targeted (farnesylation) APEX2-eGFP fusion protein
Depositing lab: David Berson. Depositing organization: Brown University.
Backbone
  Vector backbone: pAAV
  Vector type: Mammalian Expression, AAV, Cre/Lox
Growth in bacteria
  Bacterial resistance: Ampicillin, 100 μg/mL
  Growth temperature: 30°C
  Growth strain: NEB Stable
  Copy number: Unknown
Gene/Insert
  Gene/Insert name: APEX2-eGFPf
  Promoter: Ef1a
  Cloning method: Gibson Cloning
  Sequencing primers: 5′ aggccagcttggcacttga
Terms and licenses: Academic/Nonprofit Terms; Industry Terms: Not Available to Industry
How to cite: pAAV_Efla_FLEX_APEX2-eGFPf was a gift from David Berson (Addgene plasmid # 171939 ; http://n2t.net/addgene:171939 ; RRID:Addgene_171939)
