[The description below was written by a language model from this plasmid's Addgene catalogue record and pLannotate feature annotations shown in this document.]
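Description:
pAAV_Efla_FLEX_APEX2-eGFPf is an adeno-associated virus transfer plasmid for Cre-dependent expression of a membrane-targeted APEX2-EGFP fusion protein in mammalian cells. The 7,164 nt plasmid is built on a pAAV backbone and is maintained in bacteria through a high-copy ColE1/pUC-type origin with ampicillin selection (AmpR under its own bla promoter). An f1 phage origin is also present. The expression cassette lies between AAV2 inverted terminal repeats, which direct replication and packaging of the intervening DNA into AAV particles. The downstream ITR is annotated in full, whereas the upstream one is detected only as short fragments, which may reflect the difficulty of sequencing and annotating these repeats. The several small hits annotated as SV40 small t antigen, β-globin intron, bom and rop are short fragments and are probably linker or backbone remnants rather than functional parts.

The payload is driven by the strong constitutive human EF-1α promoter. Downstream, the coding sequence sits in reverse orientation and is bracketed by paired, oppositely oriented loxP and lox2272 sites, the FLEX (double-floxed inverted) arrangement. Without Cre the open reading frame is antisense to the promoter and is not expressed. Cre recombination between compatible sites inverts the cassette and then excises one site of each pair, which locks it in the sense orientation. The open reading frame encodes APEX2, an engineered soybean ascorbate peroxidase used as an electron microscopy and proximity-labelling tag. It is fused to EGFP and ends in a short H-Ras fragment that supplies the farnesylation signal for membrane anchoring. A WPRE and the human growth hormone polyadenylation signal follow, enhancing transcript processing and expression. The design suits labelling the membranes of genetically defined, Cre-expressing cells for fluorescence and, by virtue of APEX2, electron microscopy, although the record itself states only that the plasmid expresses the membrane-targeted fusion.
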