Features (pLannotate 1.2.2; 24 found; start..end, strand, type, name):
     12..39      +  repeat_region  AAV2 ITR (fragment): inverted terminal repeat of adeno-associated virus serotype 2 inverted
     68..95      +  repeat_region  AAV2 ITR (fragment): inverted terminal repeat of adeno-associated virus serotype 2 inverted
    158..224     +  CDS            small t antigen (fragment): SV40 (simian virus 40) small t antigen
    231..1409    +  promoter       EF-1α promoter: strong constitutive promoter for human elongation factor EF-1α
   1437..1470    -  protein_bind   loxP: Cre-mediated recombination occurs in the 8-bp core sequence (GCATACAT). Cre recombinase
   1488..1515    -  intron         β-globin intron (fragment): internally truncated intron from human β-globin
   1515..1548    -  protein_bind   lox2272: Cre-mediated recombination occurs in the 8-bp core sequence (GGATACTT). lox2272 sites are compatible with each other, but incompatible with loxP or loxN sites (Lee and Saito, 1988). Cre recombinase
   1560..1622    -  CDS            H-Ras (fragment): human small GTPase proto-oncoprotein
   1638..2351    -  CDS            EGFP: EGFP is a basic (constitutively fluorescent) green fluorescent protein published in 1996, derived from Aequorea victoria. It is reported to be a rapidly-maturing weak dimer with moderate acid sensitivity.
   2391..3137    -  CDS            APEX2: soybean ascorbate peroxidase, engineered to serve as a monomeric tag for electron microscopy and live-cell proteomics (Lam et al., 2015) more active than the original APEX due to the A134P mutation
   3149..3182    +  protein_bind   loxP: Cre-mediated recombination occurs in the 8-bp core sequence (GCATACAT). Cre recombinase
   3183..3232    -  intron         β-globin intron (fragment): internally truncated intron from human β-globin
   3233..3266    +  protein_bind   lox2272: Cre-mediated recombination occurs in the 8-bp core sequence (GGATACTT). lox2272 sites are compatible with each other, but incompatible with loxP or loxN sites (Lee and Saito, 1988). Cre recombinase
   3267..3291    +  misc_feature   MCS (fragment): pBluescript multiple cloning site
   3291..3879    +  misc_feature   WPRE: woodchuck hepatitis virus posttranscriptional regulatory element
   3911..4387    +  polyA_signal   hGH poly(A) signal: human growth hormone polyadenylation signal
   4427..4567    +  repeat_region  AAV2 ITR: inverted terminal repeat of adeno-associated virus serotype 2 inverted
   4572..4623    -  misc_feature   bom (fragment): basis of mobility region from pBR322
   4642..5097    +  rep_origin     f1 ori (sequence partly withheld): f1 bacteriophage origin of replication; arrow indicates direction of (+) strand synthesis
   5098..5147    -  misc_feature   bom (fragment): basis of mobility region from pBR322
   5249..5284    -  CDS            rop (fragment): Rop protein, which maintains plasmids at low copy number; rop
   5379..5483    +  promoter       AmpR promoter: bla
   5484..6344    +  CDS            AmpR: β-lactamase; bla; confers resistance to ampicillin, carbenicillin, and related antibiotics
   6515..7103    +  rep_origin     ori: high-copy-number ColE1/pMB1/pBR322/pUC origin of replication
>Addgene plasmid #171939 | pAAV_Efla_FLEX_APEX2-eGFPf | addgene full sequence | sequence record 338504 | Addgene NGS Result
CCTGCAGGCAGCTGCGCGCTCGCTCGCTCACTGAGGCCGCCCGGGCGTCGGGCGACCTTTGGTCGCCCGG
CCTCAGTGAGCGAGCGAGCGCGCAGAGAGGGAGTGGCCAACTCCATCACTAGGGGTTCCTGCGGCCGCAC
GCGTAAGCTTTGCAAAGATGGATAAAGTTTTAAACAGAGAGGAATCTTTGCAGCTAATGGACCTTCTAGG
TCTTGAAAGGAGTGGGAATTGGCTCCGGTGCCCGTCAGTGGGCAGAGCGCACATCGCCCACAGTCCCCGA
GAAGTTGGGGGGAGGGGTCGGCAATTGAACCGGTGCCTAGAGAAGGTGGCGCGGGGTAAACTGGGAAAGT
GATGTCGTGTACTGGCTCCGCCTTTTTCCCGAGGGTGGGGGAGAACCGTATATAAGTGCAGTAGTCGCCG
TGAACGTTCTTTTTCGCAACGGGTTTGCCGCCAGAACACAGGTAAGTGCCGTGTGTGGTTCCCGCGGGCC
TGGCCTCTTTACGGGTTATGGCCCTTGCGTGCCTTGAATTACTTCCACCTGGCTGCAGTACGTGATTCTT
GATCCCGAGCTTCGGGTTGGAAGTGGGTGGGAGAGTTCGAGGCCTTGCGCTTAAGGAGCCCCTTCGCCTC
GTGCTTGAGTTGAGGCCTGGCCTGGGCGCTGGGGCCGCCGCGTGCGAATCTGGTGGCACCTTCGCGCCTG
TCTCGCTGCTTTCGATAAGTCTCTAGCCATTTAAAATTTTTGATGACCTGCTGCGACGCTTTTTTTCTGG
CAAGATAGTCTTGTAAATGCGGGCCAAGATCTGCACACTGGTATTTCGGTTTTTGGGGCCGCGGGCGGCG
ACGGGGCCCGTGCGTCCCAGCGCACATGTTCGGCGAGGCGGGGCCTGCGAGCGCGGCCACCGAGAATCGG
ACGGGGGTAGTCTCAAGCTGGCCGGCCTGCTCTGGTGCCTGGCCTCGCGCCGCCGTGTATCGCCCCGCCC
TGGGCGGCAAGGCTGGCCCGGTCGGCACCAGTTGCGTGAGCGGAAAGATGGCCGCTTCCCGGCCCTGCTG
CAGGGAGCTCAAAATGGAGGACGCGGCGCTCGGGAGAGCGGGCGGGTGAGTCACCCACACAAAGGAAAAG
GGCCTTTCCGTCCTCAGCCGTCGCTTCATGTGACTCCACGGAGTACCGGGCGCCGTCCAGGCACCTCGAT
TAGTTCTCGAGCTTTTGGAGTACGTCGTCTTTAGGTTGGGGGGAGGGGTTTTATGCGATGGAGTTTCCCC
ACACTGAGTGGGTGGAGACTGAAGTTAGGCCAGCTTGGCACTTGATGTAATTCTCCTTGGAATTTGCCCT
TTTTGAGTTTGGATCTTGGTTCATTCTCAAGCCTCAGACAGTGGTTCAAAGTTTTTTTCTTCCATTTCAG
GTGTCGTGAGGTACCGCCACCATGTCTAGAGTCGACATAACTTCGTATAATGTATGCTATACGAAGTTAT
GCAGAATGGTAGCTTAGGCTGCTATTAGCAATATGAAACCTCTTATAACTTCGTATAAAGTATCCTATAC
GAAGTTATGTTAATTAATATCAGGAGAGCACACACTTGCAGCTCATGCAGCCGGGGCCACTCTCATCAGG
AGGGTTCAGCTTACTCACGCGTGCACTCTTGTACAGCTCGTCCATGCCGAGAGTGATCCCGGCGGCGGTC
ACGAACTCCAGCAGGACCATGTGATCGCGCTTCTCGTTGGGGTCTTTGCTCAGGGCGGACTGGGTGCTCA
GGTAGTGGTTGTCGGGCAGCAGCACGGGGCCGTCGCCGATGGGGGTGTTCTGCTGGTAGTGGTCGGCGAG
CTGCACGCTGCCGTCCTCGATGTTGTGGCGGATCTTGAAGTTCACCTTGATGCCGTTCTTCTGCTTGTCG
GCCATGATATAGACGTTGTGGCTGTTGTAGTTGTACTCCAGCTTGTGCCCCAGGATGTTGCCGTCCTCCT
TGAAGTCGATGCCCTTCAGCTCGATGCGGTTCACCAGGGTGTCGCCCTCGAACTTCACCTCGGCGCGGGT
CTTGTAGTTGCCGTCGTCCTTGAAGAAGATGGTGCGCTCCTGGACGTAGCCTTCGGGCATGGCGGACTTG
AAGAAGTCGTGCTGCTTCATGTGGTCGGGGTAGCGGCTGAAGCACTGCACGCCGTAGGTCAGGGTGGTCA
CGAGGGTGGGCCAGGGCACGGGCAGCTTGCCGGTGGTGCAGATGAACTTCAGGGTCAGCTTGCCGTAGGT
GGCATCGCCCTCGCCCTCGCCGGACACGCTGAACTTGTGGCCGTTTACGTCGCCGTCCAGCTCGACCAGG
ATGGGCACCACCCCGGTGAACAGCTCCTCGCCCTTGCTCACGCCCGAGCCCGAGGTCGAGCCCGAGCCCT
TGGCGCGCCCGGCATCAGCAAACCCAAGCTCGGAAAGCTTTTGGTGAGCCTCAGCGTAATCAGCAAAGAA
GGCATCTTCGTCCGCTGCATATTTGTCAACGAGAGGGCGGAATACAGGGTCAGACAAAAGAGCCTTGTCA
GAAGGTAGCTGAAGGAGACCTTCCTTCTCACCACTCAACAACTCCGTGAAGTATGAGTTGTCGAAAATAA
GAGGATTAGAGGTCCAGGGACCCTCAAATCCAGAACGCTCCTTGTGTGCAGCTCCAATAGTGTGACCCCC
AGATAGAGCAACGATATCTTGGTCAGTAAGCCCCATAGCTTTGCCAAACACATCTCTCAAATGGTCAGAA
CCCTTAGTGGGATCGGGCAAGCGACCCTCTGGTGGTGGCTCAGGCTTGTCCTCTCTTCCAGGGTGGAATG
GAACCTTAGGTCCACCCGTGACCTCAACGGCAACAACGCCAGCCAACTGGTAGAAATCGGCGTAGCTCAA
AATAGGGAACTCCGCCTTGAGTGGCTCCAAAAGCCTAACAGCGATGTCAAGACCGTTGTTAGCGCTGTGA
GCCAGTTCGGCAGGGTGCTTGATGGTTCCGAAGGGTCCACCGGTCTTCGTGCCCTTGTCAAAGGTTCCAG
CAGAGTGGAATGCCAAACGGAGCATTAGAGGAGCGCATCTCTTCTCAGCGATGAAGCCTCTGAGCTTCTT
CTTCGCCTTCTCAACGGCGTCCTGGTAATCAGCACTCACAGTTGGGTAAGACTTTCCTCCATGGGCCCAT
AACTTCGTATAGCATACATTATACGAAGTTATTTGCCTTAACCCAGAAATTATCACTGTTATTCTTTAGA
ATGGTGCAAAGAATAACTTCGTATAGGATACTTTATACGAAGTTATGAATTCGATATCAAGCTTATCGAT
AATCAACCTCTGGATTACAAAATTTGTGAAAGATTGACTGGTATTCTTAACTATGTTGCTCCTTTTACGC
TATGTGGATACGCTGCTTTAATGCCTTTGTATCATGCTATTGCTTCCCGTATGGCTTTCATTTTCTCCTC
CTTGTATAAATCCTGGTTGCTGTCTCTTTATGAGGAGTTGTGGCCCGTTGTCAGGCAACGTGGCGTGGTG
TGCACTGTGTTTGCTGACGCAACCCCCACTGGTTGGGGCATTGCCACCACCTGTCAGCTCCTTTCCGGGA
CTTTCGCTTTCCCCCTCCCTATTGCCACGGCGGAACTCATCGCCGCCTGCCTTGCCCGCTGCTGGACAGG
GGCTCGGCTGTTGGGCACTGACAATTCCGTGGTGTTGTCGGGGAAATCATCGTCCTTTCCTTGGCTGCTC
GCCTATGTTGCCACCTGGATTCTGCGCGGGACGTCCTTCTGCTACGTCCCTTCGGCCCTCAATCCAGCGG
ACCTTCCTTCCCGCGGCCTGCTGCCGGCTCTGCGGCCTCTTCCGCGTCTTCGCCTTCGCCCTCAGACGAG
TCGGATCTCCCTTTGGGCCGCCTCCCCGCATCGATACCGAGCGCTGCTCGAGAGATCTACGGGTGGCATC
CCTGTGACCCCTCCCCAGTGCCTCTCCTGGCCCTGGAAGTTGCCACTCCAGTGCCCACCAGCCTTGTCCT
AATAAAATTAAGTTGCATCATTTTGTCTGACTAGGTGTCCTTCTATAATATTATGGGGTGGAGGGGGGTG
GTATGGAGCAAGGGGCAAGTTGGGAAGACAACCTGTAGGGCCTGCGGGGTCTATTGGGAACCAAGCTGGA
GTGCAGTGGCACAATCTTGGCTCACTGCAATCTCCGCCTCCTGGGTTCAAGCGATTCTCCTGCCTCAGCC
TCCCGAGTTGTTGGGATTCCAGGCATGCATGACCAGGCTCAGCTAATTTTTGTTTTTTTGGTAGAGACGG
GGTTTCACCATATTGGCCAGGCTGGTCTCCAACTCCTAATCTCAGGTGATCTACCCACCTTGGCCTCCCA
AATTGCTGGGATTACAGGCGTGAACCACTGCTCCCTTCCCTGTCCTTCTGATTTTGTAGGTAACCACGTG
CGGACCGAGCGGCCGCAGGAACCCCTAGTGATGGAGTTGGCCACTCCCTCTCTGCGCGCTCGCTCGCTCA
CTGAGGCCGGGCGACCAAAGGTCGCCCGACGCCCGGGCTTTGCCCGGGCGGCCTCAGTGAGCGAGCGAGC
GCGCAGCTGCCTGCAGGGGCGCCTGATGCGGTATTTTCTCCTTACGCATCTGTGCGGTATTTCACACCGC
ATA
[95 nt withheld, positions 4624-4718]
T
[46 nt withheld, positions 4720-4765]
C
[141 nt withheld, positions 4767-4907]
CCTTTGACGTTGGAGTCCACGTTCTTT
[37 nt withheld, positions 4935-4971]
ACTCTATCTCGGGCTATTCTTTTGATTTATAAGGGATTTTGCCGATTTCGGTCTATTGGTTAAAAAATGA
GCTGATTTAACAAAAATTTAACGCGAATTTTAACAAAATATTAACGTTTACAATTTTATGGTGCACTCTC
AGTACAATCTGCTCTGATGCCGCATAGTTAAGCCAGCCCCGACACCCGCCAACACCCGCTGACGCGCCCT
GACGGGCTTGTCTGCTCCCGGCATCCGCTTACAGACAAGCTGTGACCGTCTCCGGGAGCTGCATGTGTCA
GAGGTTTTCACCGTCATCACCGAAACGCGCGAGACGAAAGGGCCTCGTGATACGCCTATTTTTATAGGTT
AATGTCATGATAATAATGGTTTCTTAGACGTCAGGTGGCACTTTTCGGGGAAATGTGCGCGGAACCCCTA
TTTGTTTATTTTTCTAAATACATTCAAATATGTATCCGCTCATGAGACAATAACCCTGATAAATGCTTCA
ATAATATTGAAAAAGGAAGAGTATGAGTATTCAACATTTCCGTGTCGCCCTTATTCCCTTTTTTGCGGCA
TTTTGCCTTCCTGTTTTTGCTCACCCAGAAACGCTGGTGAAAGTAAAAGATGCTGAAGATCAGTTGGGTG
CACGAGTGGGTTACATCGAACTGGATCTCAACAGCGGTAAGATCCTTGAGAGTTTTCGCCCCGAAGAACG
TTTTCCAATGATGAGCACTTTTAAAGTTCTGCTATGTGGCGCGGTATTATCCCGTATTGACGCCGGGCAA
GAGCAACTCGGTCGCCGCATACACTATTCTCAGAATGACTTGGTTGAGTACTCACCAGTCACAGAAAAGC
ATCTTACGGATGGCATGACAGTAAGAGAATTATGCAGTGCTGCCATAACCATGAGTGATAACACTGCGGC
CAACTTACTTCTGACAACGATCGGAGGACCGAAGGAGCTAACCGCTTTTTTGCACAACATGGGGGATCAT
GTAACTCGCCTTGATCGTTGGGAACCGGAGCTGAATGAAGCCATACCAAACGACGAGCGTGACACCACGA
TGCCTGTAGCAATGGCAACAACGTTGCGCAAACTATTAACTGGCGAACTACTTACTCTAGCTTCCCGGCA
ACAATTAATAGACTGGATGGAGGCGGATAAAGTTGCAGGACCACTTCTGCGCTCGGCCCTTCCGGCTGGC
TGGTTTATTGCTGATAAATCTGGAGCCGGTGAGCGTGGGTCTCGCGGTATCATTGCAGCACTGGGGCCAG
ATGGTAAGCCCTCCCGTATCGTAGTTATCTACACGACGGGGAGTCAGGCAACTATGGATGAACGAAATAG
ACAGATCGCTGAGATAGGTGCCTCACTGATTAAGCATTGGTAACTGTCAGACCAAGTTTACTCATATATA
CTTTAGATTGATTTAAAACTTCATTTTTAATTTAAAAGGATCTAGGTGAAGATCCTTTTTGATAATCTCA
TGACCAAAATCCCTTAACGTGAGTTTTCGTTCCACTGAGCGTCAGACCCCGTAGAAAAGATCAAAGGATC
TTCTTGAGATCCTTTTTTTCTGCGCGTAATCTGCTGCTTGCAAACAAAAAAACCACCGCTACCAGCGGTG
GTTTGTTTGCCGGATCAAGAGCTACCAACTCTTTTTCCGAAGGTAACTGGCTTCAGCAGAGCGCAGATAC
CAAATACTGTTCTTCTAGTGTAGCCGTAGTTAGGCCACCACTTCAAGAACTCTGTAGCACCGCCTACATA
CCTCGCTCTGCTAATCCTGTTACCAGTGGCTGCTGCCAGTGGCGATAAGTCGTGTCTTACCGGGTTGGAC
TCAAGACGATAGTTACCGGATAAGGCGCAGCGGTCGGGCTGAACGGGGGGTTCGTGCACACAGCCCAGCT
TGGAGCGAACGACCTACACCGAACTGAGATACCTACAGCGTGAGCTATGAGAAAGCGCCACGCTTCCCGA
AGGGAGAAAGGCGGACAGGTATCCGGTAAGCGGCAGGGTCGGAACAGGAGAGCGCACGAGGGAGCTTCCA
GGGGGAAACGCCTGGTATCTTTATAGTCCTGTCGGGTTTCGCCACCTCTGACTTGAGCGTCGATTTTTGT
GATGCTCGTCAGGGGGGCGGAGCCTATGGAAAAACGCCAGCAACGCGGCCTTTTTACGGTTCCTGGCCTT
TTGCTGGCCTTTTGCTCACATGT
